>Addgene plasmid #54272 | mEmerald-TBRII-C-18 | depositor partial sequence | sequence record 84412 | insert sequence
AAGCAGTGGTTAAGTGAAACGTCAGATCCCGCTAGCGCTACCGGTCGCCACCATGGTGAGCAAGGGCGAG
GAGCTGTTCACCGGGGTGGTGCCCATCCTGGTCGAGCTGGACGGCGACGTAAACGGCCACAAGTTCAGCG
TGTCCGGCGAGGGCGAGGGCGATGCCACCTACGGCAAGCTGACCCTGAAGTTCATCTGCACCACCGGCAA
GCTGCCCGTGCCCTGGCCCACCCTCGTGACCACCTTGACCTACGGCGTGCAGTGCTTCGCCCGCTACCCC
GACCACATGAAGCAGCACGACTTCTTCAAGTCCGCCATGCCCGAAGGCTACGTCCAGGAGCGCACCATCT
TCTTCAAGGACGACGGCAACTACAAGACCCGCGCCGAGGTGAAGTTCGAGGGCGACACCCTGGTGAACCG
CATCGAGCTGAAGGGCATCGACTTCAAGGAGGACGGCAACATCCTGGGGCACAAGCTGGAGTACAACTAC
AACAGCCACAAGGTCTATATCACCGCCGACAAGCAGAAGAACGGCATCAAGGTGAACTTCAAGACCCGCC
ACAACATCGAGGACGGCAGCGTGCAGCTCGCCGACCACTACCAGCAGAACACCCCCATCGGCGACGGCCC
CGTGCTGCTGCCCGACAACCACTACCTGAGCACCCAGTCCAAGCTGAGCAAAGACCCCAACGAGAAGCGC
GATCACATGGTCCTGCTGGAGTTCGTGACCGCCGCCGGGATCACTCTCGGCATGGACGAGCTGTACAAGT
CCGGACTCAGATCTCGAGAGAGTGGCTCTGGTGGGTCGAGTGGAAGTGGCAGCGGTCGGGGGCTGCTCAG
GGGCCTGTGGCCGCTGCACATCGTCCTGTGGACGCGTATCGCCAGCACGATCCCACCGCACGTTCAGAAG
TCGGATGTGGAAATGGAGGCCCAGAAAGATGAAATCATCTGCCCCAGCTGTAATAGGACTGCCCATCCAC
TGAGACATATTAATAACGACATGATAGTCACTGACAACAACGGTGCAGTCAAGTTTCCACAACTGTGTAA
ATTTTGTGATGTGAGATTTTCCACCTGTGACAACCAGAAATCCTGCATGAGCAACTGCAGCATCACCTCC
ATCTGTGAGAAGCCACAGGAAGTCTGTGTGGCTGTATGGAGAAAGAATGACGAGAACATAACACTAGAGA
CAGTTTGCCATGACCCCAAGCTCCCCTACCATGACTTTATTCTGGAAGATGCTGCTTCTCCAAAGTGCAT
TATGAAGGAAAAAAAAAAGCCTGGTGAGACTTTCTTCATGTGTTCCTGTAGCTCTGATGAGTGCAATGAC
AACATCATCTTCTCAGAAGAATATAACACCAGCAATCCTGACTTGTTGCTAGTCATATTTCAAGTGACAG
GCATCAGCCTCCTGCCACCACTGGGAGTTGCCATATCTGTCATCATCATCTTCTACTGCTACCGCGTTAA
CCGGCAGCAGAAGCTGAGTTCAACCTGGGAAACCGGCAAGACGCGGAAGCTCATGGAGTTCAGCGAGCAC
TGTGCCATCATCCTGGAAGATGACCGCTCTGACATCAGCTCCACGTGTGCCAACAACATCAACCACAACA
CAGAGCTGCTGCCCATTGAGCTGGACACCCTGGTGGGGAAAGGTCGCTTTGCTGAGGTCTATAAGGCCAA
GCTGAAGCAGAACACTTCAGAGCAGTTTGAGACAGTGGCAGTCAAGATCTTTCCCTATGAGGAGTATGCC
TCTTGGAAGACAGAGAAGGACATCTTCTCAGACATCAATCTGAAGCATGAGAACATACTCCAGTTCCTGA
CGGCTGAGGAGCGGAAGACGGAGTTGGGGAAACAATACTGGCTGATCACCGCCTTCCACGCCAAGGGCAA
CCTACAGGAGTACCTGACGCGGCATGTCATCAGCTGGGAGGACCTGCGCAAGCTGGGCAGCTCCCTCGCC
CGGGGGATTGCTAACCTCCACAGTGATCACACTCCATGTGGGAGGCCCAAGATGCCCATCGTGCACAGGG
ACCTCAAGAGCTCCAATATCCTCGTGAAGAACGACCTAACCTGCTGCCTGTGTGACTTTGGGCTTTCCCT
GCGTCTGGACCCTACTCTGTCTGTGGATGACCTGGCTAACAGTGGGCAGGTGGGAACTGCAAGATACATG
GCTCCAGAAGTCCTAGAATCCAGGATGAATTTGGAGAATGTTGAGTCCTTCAAGCAGACCGATGTCTACT
CCATGGCTCTGGTGCTCTGGGAAATGACATCTCGCTGTAATGCAGTGGGAGAAGTAAAAGATTATGAGCC
TCCATTTGGTTCCAAGGTGCGGGAGCACCCCTGTGTCGAAAGCATGAAGGACAACGTGTTGAGAGATCGA
GGGCGACCAGAAATTCCCAGCTTCTGGCTCAACCACCAGGGCATCCAGATGGTGTGTGAGACGTTGACTG
AGTGCTGGGACCACGACCCAGAGGCCCGTCTCACAGCCCAGTGTGTGGCAGAACGCTTCAGTGAGCTGGA
GCATCTGGACAGGCTCTCGGGGAGGAGCTGCTCGGAGGAGAAGATTCCTGAAGACGGCTCCCTAAACACT
ACCAAATAGGGATCCACCGGATCTAGATAACTGATCATAATCAGCCATACCACATTGTAGAGATTTTCAC
