>Addgene plasmid #54272 | mEmerald-TBRII-C-18 | addgene partial sequence | sequence record 92766 | EGFP-C 5'-CATGGTCCTGCTGGAGTTCGTG-3'
GAGCTGTACAAGTCCGGACTCAGATCTCGAGAGAGTGGCTCTGGTGGGTCGAGTGGAAGTGGCAGCGGTC
GGGGGCTGCTCAGGGGCCTGTGGCCGCTGCACATCGTCCTGTGGACGCGTATCGCCAGCACGATCCCACC
GCACGTTCAGAAGTCGGATGTGGAAATGGAGGCCCAGAAAGATGAAATCATCTGCCCCAGCTGTAATAGG
ACTGCCCATCCACTGAGACATATTAATAACGACATGATAGTCACTGACAACAACGGTGCAGTCAAGTTTC
CACAACTGTGTAAATTTTGTGATGTGAGATTTTCCACCTGTGACAACCAGAAATCCTGCATGAGCAACTG
CAGCATCACCTCCATCTGTGAGAAGCCACAGGAAGTCTGTGTGGCTGTATGGAGAAAGAATGACGAGAAC
ATAACACTAGAGACAGTTTGCCATGACCCCAAGCTCCCCTACCATGACTTTATTCTGGAAGATGCTGCTT
CTCCAAAGTGCATTATGAAGGAAAAAAAAAAGCCTGGTGAGACTTTCTTCATGTGTTCCTGTAGCTCTGA
TGAGTGCAATGACAACATCATCTTCTCAGAAGAATATAACACCAGCAATCCTGACTTGTTGCTAGTCATA
TTTCAAGTGACAGGCATCAGCCTCCTGCCACCACTGGGAGTTGCCATATCTGTCATCATCATCTTCTACT
GCTACCGCGTTAACCGGCAGCAGAAGCTGAGTTCAACCTGGGAAACCGGCAAGACGCGGAAGCTCATGGA
GTTCAGCGAGCACTGTGCCATCATCCTGGAAGATGACCGCTCTGACATCAGCTCCACGTGTGCCAACAAC
ATCAACCACAACACAGAGCTGCTGCC
