>Addgene plasmid #54272 | mEmerald-TBRII-C-18 | addgene partial sequence | sequence record 93604 | SV40pA-R 5'-GAAATTTGTGATGCTATTGC-3'
AGTTAACAACAACAATTGCATTCATTTTATGTTTCAGGTTCAGGGGGAGGTGTGGGAGGTTTTTTAAAGC
AAGTAAAACCTCTACAAATGTGGTATGGCTGATTATGATCAGTTATCTAGATCCGGTGGATCCCTATTTG
GTAGTGTTTAGGGAGCCGTCTTCAGGAATCTTCTCCTCCGAGCAGCTCCTCCCCGAGAGCCTGTCCAGAT
GCTCCAGCTCACTGAAGCGTTCTGCCACACACTGGGCTGTGAGACGGGCCTCTGGGTCGTGGTCCCAGCA
CTCAGTCAACGTCTCACACACCATCTGGATGCCCTGGTGGTTGAGCCAGAAGCTGGGAATTTCTGGTCGC
CCTCGATCTCTCAACACGTTGTCCTTCATGCTTTCGACACAGGGGTGCTCCCGCACCTTGGAACCAAATG
GAGGCTCATAATCTTTTACTTCTCCCACTGCATTACAGCGAGATGTCATTTCCCAGAGCACCAGAGCCAT
GGAGTAGACATCGGTCTGCTTGAAGGACTCAACATTCTCCAAATTCATCCTGGATTCTAGGACTTCTGGA
GCCATGTATCTTGCAGTTCCCACCTGCCCACTGTTAGCCAGGTCATCCACAGACAGAGTAGGGTCCAGAC
GCAGGGAAAGCCCAAAGTCACACAGGCAGCAGGTTAGGTCGTTCTTCACGAGGATATTGGAGCTCTTGAG
GTCCCTGTGCACGATGGGCATCTTGGGCCTCCCACATGGAGTGTGATCACTGTGGAGGTTAGCAATCCC
