[The description below was written by a language model from this plasmid's Addgene catalogue record.]
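Description:
mEmerald-TBRII-C-18 is a mammalian expression plasmid built on the mEmerald-C1 backbone (about 4.75 kb without the insert), designed to produce a fluorescently labelled form of the human TGF-beta type II receptor (TGFBR2, also called TBRII). It is maintained in E. coli as a high-copy plasmid under kanamycin selection. In mammalian cells, it carries a neomycin resistance marker so that stable transfectants can be selected with G418. No feature table accompanies the record, so the specific origins of replication and the promoters driving the resistance marker are not stated.

The payload is a fusion open reading frame driven by the CMV promoter, a strong constitutive promoter widely used for expression in mammalian cells. mEmerald, a bright green GFP-derived fluorescent protein, is supplied by the backbone and sits at the N-terminus of the fusion, with the TBRII coding sequence cloned downstream of it. The "C-18" in the name probably denotes this C1-type arrangement and an 18-residue linker, although the record does not explain the designation. The use of an SV40pA reverse sequencing primer suggests an SV40 polyadenylation signal follows the insert. The receptor sequence corresponds to a human TGFBR2 reference transcript and carries an H385N substitution noted by the depositor, whose functional significance is not described.

The construct is intended as a localization marker for live- or fixed-cell fluorescence imaging. It labels a membrane receptor, with excitation at 487 nm and emission at 509 nm, which allows the distribution and trafficking of the receptor to be visualized in transfected cells.
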