Addgene plasmid #54272: mEmerald-TBRII-C-18
Purpose: Localization: Membrane Receptor, Excitation: 487, Emission: 509
Depositing lab: Michael Davidson. Depositing organization: Florida State University, Tallahassee.
Backbone
  Vector backbone: mEmerald-C1
  Backbone size w/o insert (bp): 4750
  Vector type: Mammalian Expression
  Selectable markers: Neomycin (select with G418)
Growth in bacteria
  Bacterial resistance: Kanamycin, 50 μg/mL
  Growth temperature: 37°C
  Growth strain: DH5alpha
  Copy number: High Copy
Gene/Insert
  Gene/Insert name: TBRII (alt name: NM_001024847.2)
  Species: H. sapiens (human)
  Mutation: H385N
  Entrez Gene: TGFBR2 (a.k.a. AAT3, FAA3, LDS1B, LDS2, LDS2B, MFS2, RIIC, TAAD2, TBR-ii, TBRII, TGFR-2, TGFbeta-RII, tbetaR-II)
  Promoter: CMV
  Tag / fusion protein: mEmerald (N terminal on backbone)
  Cloning method: Unknown
  Sequencing primers: 5′ CMV-F; 3′ SV40pA-R
Terms and licenses: Academic/Nonprofit Terms; Industry Terms
Depositor comments: TBRII contains the H385N mutation . Excitation = 487; Emission = 509. Localization data: Membrane Receptor
How to cite: mEmerald-TBRII-C-18 was a gift from Michael Davidson (Addgene plasmid # 54272 ; http://n2t.net/addgene:54272 ; RRID:Addgene_54272)
